>Addgene plasmid #217033 | Lenti-Nova1-GFP | addgene full sequence | sequence record 432479 | Addgene NGS Result
AAAAAAAATTAGTCAGCCATGGGGCGGAGAATGGGCGGAACTGGGCGGAGTTAGGGGCGGGATGGGCGGA
GTTAGGGGCGGGACTATGGTTGCTGACTAATTGAGATGCATGCTTTGCATACTTCTGCCTGCTGGGGAGC
CTGGGGACTTTCCACACCTGGTTGCTGACTAATTGAGATGCATGCTTTGCATACTTCTGCCTGCTGGGGA
GCCTGGGGACTTTCCACACCCTAACTGACACACATTCCACAGAATTAATTCGCGTTAAATTTTTGTTAAA
TCAGCTCATTTTTTAACCAATAGGCCGAAATCGGCAAAATCCCTTATAAATCAAAAGAATAGACCGAGAT
AGGGT
[37 nt withheld, positions 356-392]
AAAGAACGTGGACTCCAACGTCAAAGG
[49 nt withheld, positions 420-468]
T
[91 nt withheld, positions 470-560]
G
[124 nt withheld, positions 562-685]
GGGGATACCCCCTAGAGCCCCAGCTGGTTCTTTCCGCCTCAGAAGCCATAGAGCCCACCGCATCCCCAGC
ATGCCTGCTATTGTCTTCCCAATCCTCCCCCTTGCTGTCCTGCCCCACCCCACCCCCCAGAATAGAATGA
CACCTACTCAGACAATGCGATGCAATTTCCTCATTTTATTAGGAAAGGACAGTGGGAGTGGCACCTTCCA
GGGTCAAGGAAGGCACGGGGGAGGGGCAAACAACAGATGGCTGGCAACTAGAAGGCACAGTCGAGGCTGA
TCAGCGGGTTTAAACGGGCCCTGCTAGAGATTTTCCACACTGACTAAAAGGGTCTGAGGGATCTCTAGTT
ACCAGAGTCACACAACAGACGGGCACACACTACTTGAAGCACTCAAGGCAAGCTTTATTGAGGCTTAAGC
AGTGGGTTCCCTAGTTAGCCAGAGAGCTCCCAGGCTCAGATCTGGTCTAACCAGAGAGACCCAGTACAGT
CCGGATGCAGCTCTCGGGCCATGTGATGAAATGCTAGGCGGCTGTCAAACCTCCACTCTAATACTTCTCT
CTCCGGGTCATCCATCCCATGCAGGCTCACAGGGTGTAACAAGCGGGTGTTCTCTCCTTCATTGGCTTCT
TCTACCTTCTCTTGCTCAACTGGTACTAGCTTGTAGCACCATCCAAAGGTCAGTGGATATCTGATCCCTG
GCCCTGGTGTGTAGTTCTGCCAATCAGGGAAGTAGCCTTGTGTGTGGTAGATCCACAGATCAAGGATATC
TTGTCTTCGTTGGGAGTGAATTAGCCCTTCCAGTCCCCCCTTTTCTTTTAAAAAGTGGCTAAGATCTACA
GCTGCCTTGTAAGTCATTGGTCTTAAAGGTACCTGAGGTGTGACTGGAAAACCCACCTCCTCCTCCTCTT
GTGCTTCTAGCCAGGCACAATCAGCATTGGTAGCTGCTGTATTGCTACTTGTGATTGCTCCATGTTTTTC
TAGGTCACGAGGTCGACGGTATCGATGCGGGGAGGCGGCCCAAAGGGAGATCCGACTCGTCTGAGGGCGA
AGGCGAAGACGCGGAAGAGGCCGCAGAGCCGGCAGCAGGCCGCGGGAAGGAAGGTCCGCTGGATTGAGGG
CCGAAGGGACGTAGCAGAAGGACGTCCCGCGCAGAATCCAGGTGGCAACACAGGCGAGCAGCCAAGGAAA
GGACGATGATTTCCCCGACAACACCACGGAATTGTCAGTGCCCAACAGCCGAGCCCCTGTCCAGCAGCGG
GCAAGGCAGGCGGCGATGAGTTCCGCCGTGGCAATAGGGAGGGGGAAAGCGAAAGTCCCGGAAAGGAGCT
GACAGGTGGTGGCAATGCCCCAACCAGTGGGGGTTGCGTCAGCAAACACAGTGCACACCACGCCACGTTG
CCTGACAACGGGCCACAACTCCTCATAAAGAGACAGCAACCAGGATTTATACAAGGAGGAGAAAATGAAA
GCCATACGGGAAGCAATAGCATGATACAAAGGCATTAAAGCAGCGTATCCACATAGCGTAAAAGGAGCAA
CATAGTTAAGAATACCAGTCAATCTTTCACAAATTTTGTAATCCAGAGGTTGATTATCGATAAGCTTGAT
ATCGAATTCTCGAGTCGCGGCCGCTTTACTTGTACAGCTCGTCCATGCCGAGAGTGATCCCGGCGGCGGT
CACGAACTCCAGCAGGACCATGTGATCGCGCTTCTCGTTGGGGTCTTTGCTCAGGGCGGACTGGGTGCTC
AGGTAGTGGTTGTCGGGCAGCAGCACGGGGCCGTCGCCGATGGGGGTGTTCTGCTGGTAGTGGTCGGCGA
GCTGCACGCTGCCGTCCTCGATGTTGTGGCGGATCTTGAAGTTCACCTTGATGCCGTTCTTCTGCTTGTC
GGCCATGATATAGACGTTGTGGCTGTTGTAGTTGTACTCCAGCTTGTGCCCCAGGATGTTGCCGTCCTCC
TTGAAGTCGATGCCCTTCAGCTCGATGCGGTTCACCAGGGTGTCGCCCTCGAACTTCACCTCGGCGCGGG
TCTTGTAGTTGCCGTCGTCCTTGAAGAAGATGGTGCGCTCCTGGACGTAGCCTTCGGGCATGGCGGACTT
GAAGAAGTCGTGCTGCTTCATGTGGTCGGGGTAGCGGCTGAAGCACTGCACGCCGTAGGTCAGGGTGGTC
ACGAGGGTGGGCCAGGGCACGGGCAGCTTGCCGGTGGTGCAGATGAACTTCAGGGTCAGCTTGCCGTAGG
TGGCATCGCCCTCGCCCTCGCCGGACACGCTGAACTTGTGGCCGTTTACGTCGCCGTCCAGCTCGACCAG
GATGGGCACCACCCCGGTGAACAGCTCCTCGCCCTTGCTCACCATGGTGGCGACCGGTATTCCAGGATTC
TCTTCGACATCTCCGGCTTGTTTCAGCAGAGAGAAGTTTGTTGCGCCGGATCCACCCACTTTCTGAGGAT
TGGCAGCCCGAACTCCTTGCTCATATGTGATCCTCTGTGTAATTAAATACTGAGCAGCCTGTGTTGCAGC
TGGTGTTCCAGTAATGGTTACCTTCCGATTCCTTGTGCCAGGTACGAATTCTCCCTTTTTGGAGATCTGT
ATCCTTGCACCAGTCAACTCCTGGTATTCCACTAAGGTTTTCCCTCCTTTGCCAAGTATTGCACCAACTA
AGTTTTCTGGAACTGCTATTTCAACTACATCCTTTGATCCATCTGTGGATTTCTCTGTCCCTAGAATGGC
ACTGGCAGCTAGGGGCGAGGCAGCTCCAAAGTATCCATTGGTTGCAGCAGTAGCAGCAGCCAGGCTACCT
AATGCAAATGTCCCCGCCGTTCCACCAGCCGTGCTGCCGCTGGCTGAGGCTTCACTGGCATAGGTGGCCA
ACAAATTGGCTGCTGCTGCTGCTGGGTTGGCACTGGCAGCTGCGGCAGCCAAAGCCCCCGTTGCTGCTGC
TTGGCTGAGACCTAAACCTAATGTGTTGAGATTATATCCATAGCTGGCTAATGTATTAAGTGCAGAGGTG
ATGGCCACCAGGTCATTGCCTGTGAAGCCAGATAAAACTGCTGGGAAGGCCGCAACGCCAGCAAGGTTAG
CATGTCCTAATAGCCCTGCGGCTGCTGCGGCAGTTGGTAACACTTCAGCAGTGTTTGCATAAGGAGATCC
GGTTGGATTGGAATTTGCCACTGGACCTGTCACATTGGCATAACTGATATTGAGACAGCTGCCACTCTGT
GGATCCTCTTGTATCTTCTGGATGATAAGTTCAACAGCTTTTCGGTTTTGTTCAGGTTCTCCACTCACAG
TGACAACCCTCTCTTGCAAGTTGATCCCATCGGGTTTCTGGGAAAGCTGCACCCAAGCCCCTGACTGCTC
CATTATAGCCTTCACAGTAGCACCTCCCTTCCCTATTATCAGACCTGCTGTGCTGTTGGGAACTATAATC
TTTACCTGATTGGCTCTGGAGGTGGTCATGGGGTCAGATGGAGAGGACTTGGTGGTAGTTGGGGAAGATG
GCAATGTTTGTTTGATGCGATCAGGATTAACGGTGGTCTGAGGTTGTAGGATACTGACTGGTTCTGTCTT
GGCAACATTTTGGGGCATTTCTCGGATTTTTTCTGCAATGAATCCATGAACTGCGTTCAGCGCTTCAATT
GTTCCCTGGATCAAGCAAACCCTCTCAGTAGTACCTGGATAAAAATCTTTGGATTTAGACAGCTTGATAG
TGGCTCCAGTTTCTTTTTGCAACTGAACAATTGTCTGTCCTCCCTTCCCAATTATAGATCCAGCAGCATA
ACTAGGTATGAGAACCTTTAGAAAGTACTGGCCGTCTTCGCCCGTGTTGGTCCTCTTGGTGCTGCCGGCT
TCAGGGGGCGCTTCAAGCGGCCTTTTCCGCGAGTCCGGCGGGTCCAGATCTATGGGAACCCCCGTATGGG
TCCCGTTCTGCTGAATGGGAGCTGCCGCCATTCTAGAGTCGACCTGCAGCCCAAGCTTCGTCTAACAAAA
AAGCCAAAAACGGCCAGAATTTAGCGGACAATTTACTAGTCTAACACTGAAAATTACATATTGACCCAAA
TGATTACATTTCAAAAGGTGCCTAAAAAACTTCACAAAACACACTCGCCAACCCCGAGCGCATAGTTCAA
AACCGGAGCTTCAGCTACTTAAGAAGATAGGTACATAAAACCGACCAAAGAAACTGACGCCTCACTTATC
CCTCCCCTCACCAGAGGTCCGGCGCCTGTCGATTCAGGAGAGCCTACCCTAGGCCCGAACCCTGCGTCCT
GCGACGGAGAAAAGCCTACCGCACACCTACCGGCAGGTGGCCCCACCCTGCATTATAAGCCAACAGAACG
GGTGACGTCACGACACGACGAGGGCGCGCGCTCCCAAAGGTACGGGTGCACTGCCCAACGGCACCGCCAT
AACTGCCGCCCCCGCAACAGACGACAAACCGAGTTCTCCAGTCAGTGACAAACTTCACGTCAGGGTCCCC
AGATGGTGCCCCAGCCCATCTCACCCGAATAAGAGCTTTCCCGCATTAGCGAAGGCCTCAAGACCTTGGG
TTCTTGCCGCCCACCATGCCCCCCACCTTGTTTCAACGACCTCACAGCCCGCCTCACAAGCGTCTTCCAT
TCAAGACTCGGGAACAGCCGCCATTTTGCTGCGCTCCCCCCAACCCCCAGTTCAGGGCAACCTTGCTCGC
GGACCCAGACTACAGCCCTTGGCGGTCTCTCCACACGCTTCCGTCCCACCGAGCGGCCCGGCGGCCACGA
AAGCCCCGGCCAGCCCAGCAGCCCGCTACTCACCAAGTGACGATCACAGCGATCCACAAACAAGAACCGC
GACCCAAATCCCGGCTGCGACGGAACTAGCTGTGCCACACCCGGCGCGTCCTTATATAATCATCGGCGTT
CACCGCCCCACGGAGATCCCTCCGCAGAATCGCCGAGAAGGGACTACTTTTCCTCGCCTGTTCCGCTCTC
TGGAAAGAAAACCAGTGCCCTAGAGTCACCCAAGTCCCGTCCTAAAATGTCCTTCTGCTGATACTGGGGT
TCTAAGGCCGAGTCTTATGAGCAGCGGGCCGCTGTCCTGAGCGTCCGGGCGGAAGGATCAGGACGCTCGC
TGCGCCCTTCGTCTGACGTGGCAGCGCTCGCCGTGAGGAGGGGGGCGCCCGCGGGAGGCGCCAAAACCCG
GCGCGGAGGCCAGATCTGGAGCCGACACGGGTTAATTAACCAAACTGGATCTCTGCTGTCCCTGTAATAA
ACCCGAAAATTTTGAATTTTTGTAATTTGTTTTTGTAATTCTTTAGTTTGTATGTCTGTTGCTATTATGT
CTACTATTCTTTCCCCTGCACTGTACCCCCCAATCCCCCCTTTTCTTTTAAAATTGTGGATGAATACTGC
CATTTGTCTGCAGAATTGGCGCACGCAGTGCCGATCCGTTCACTAATCGAATGGATCTGTCTCTGTCTCT
CTCTCCACCTTCTTCTTCTATTCCTTCGGGCCTGTCGGGTCCCCTCGGGGTTGGGAGGTGGGTCTGAAAC
GATAATGGTGAATATCCCTGCCTAACTCTATTCACTATAGAAAGTACAGCAAAAACTATTCTTAAACCTA
CCAAGCCTCCTACTATCATTATGAATAATTTTATATACCACAGCCAATTTGTTATGTTAAACCAATTCCA
CAAACTTGCCCATTTATCTAATTCCAATAATTCTTGTTCATTCTTTTCTTGCTGGTTTTGCGATTCTTCA
ATTAAGGAGTGTATTAAGCTTGTGTAATTGTTAATTTCTCTGTCCCACTCCATCCAGGTCGTGTGATTCC
AAATCTGTTCCAGAGATTTATTACTCCAACTAGCATTCCAAGGCACAGCAGTGGTGCAAATGAGTTTTCC
AGAGCAACCCCAAATCCCCAGGAGCTGTTGATCCTTTAGGTATCTTTCCACAGCCAGGATTCTTGCCTGG
AGCTGCTTGATGCCCCAGACTGTGAGTTGCAACAGATGCTGTTGCGCCTCAATAGCCCTCAGCAAATTGT
TCTGCTGCTGCACTATACCAGACAATAATTGTCTGGCCTGTACCGTCAGCGTCATTGACGCTGCGCCCAT
AGTGCTTCCTGCTGCTCCCAAGAACCCAAGGAACAAAGCTCCTATTCCCACTGCTCTTTTTTCTCTCTGC
ACCACTCTTCTCTTTGCCTTGGTGGGTGCTACTCCTAATGGTTCAATTTTTACTACTTTATATTTATATA
ATTCACTTCTCCAATTGTCCCTCATATCTCCTCCTCCAGGTCTGAAGATCAGCGGCCGCTTGCTGTGCGG
TGGTCTTACTTTTGTTTTGCTCTTCCTCTATCTTGTCTAAAGCTTCCTTGGTGTCTTTTATCTCTATCCT
TTGATGCACACAATAGAGGGTTGCTACTGTATTATATAATGATCTAAGTTCTTCTGATCCTGTCTGAAGG
GATGGTTGTAGCTGTCCCAGTATTTGTCTACAGCCTTCTGATGTTTCTAACAGGCCAGGATTAACTGCGA
ATCGTTCTAGCTCCCTGCTTGCCCATACTATATGTTTTAATTTATATTTTTTCTTTCCCCCTGGCCTTAA
CCGAATTTTTTCCCATCGCGATCTAATTCTCCCCCGCTTAATACTGACGCTCTCGCACCCATCTCTCTCC
TTCTAGCCTCCGCTAGTCAAAATTTTTGGCGTACTCACCAGTCGCCGCCCCTCGCCTCTTGCCGTGCGCG
CTTCAGCAAGCCGAGTCCTGCGTCGAGAGAGCTCCTCTGGTTTCCCTTTCGCTTTCAAGTCCCTGTTCGG
GCGCCACTGCTAGAGATTTTCCACACTGACTAAAAGGGTCTGAGGGATCTCTAGTTACCAGAGTCACACA
ACAGACGGGCACACACTACTTGAAGCACTCAAGGCAAGCTTTATTGAGGCTTAAGCAGTGGGTTCCCTAG
TTAGCCAGAGAGCTCCCAGGCTCAGATCTGGTCTAACCAGAGAGACCCAGTACAGGCAAAACGCGCTGCT
TATATAGACCTCCCACCGTACACGCCTACCGCCCATTTGCGTCAATGGGGCGGAGTTGTTACGACATTTT
GGAAAGTCCCGTTGATTTTGGTGCCAAAACAAACTCCCATTGACGTCAATGGGGTGGAGACTTGGAAATC
CCCGTGAGTCAAACCGCTATCCACGCCCATTGATGTACTGCCAAAACCGCATCACCATGGTAATAGCGAT
GACTAATACGTAGATGTACTGCCAAGTAGGAAAGTCCCATAAGGTCATGTACTGGGCATAATGCCAGGCG
GGCCATTTACCGTCATTGACGTCAATAGGGGGCGTACTTGGCATATGATACACTTGATGTACTGCCAAGT
GGGCAGTTTACCGTAAATACTCCACCCATTGACGTCAATGGAAAGTCCCTATTGGCGTTACTATGGGAAC
ATACGTCATTATTGACGTCAATGGGCGGGGGTCGTTGGGCGGTCAGCCAGGCGGGCCATTTACCGTAAGT
TATGTAACGCGGAACTCCATATATGGGCTATGAACTAATGACCCCGTAATTGATTACTATTAATAACTAG
TCAATAATCAATGTCAACGCGTATATCTGGCCCGTACATCGCGAAGCAGCGCAAAACGCCTAACCCTAAG
CAGATTCTTCATGCAATTGTCGGTCAAGCCTTGCCTTGTTGTAGCTTAAATTTTGCTCGCGCACTACTCA
GCGACCTCCAACACACAAGCAGGGAGCAGATACTGGCTTAACTATGCGGCATCAGAGCAGATTGTACTGA
GAGTGCACCATAGGGGATCGGGAGATCTCCCGATCCGTCGACGTCAGGTGGCACTTTTCGGGGAAATGTG
CGCGGAACCCCTATTTGTTTATTTTTCTAAATACATTCAAATATGTATCCGCTCATGAGACAATAACCCT
GATAAATGCTTCAATAATATTGAAAAAGGAAGAGTATGAGTATTCAACATTTCCGTGTCGCCCTTATTCC
CTTTTTTGCGGCATTTTGCCTTCCTGTTTTTGCTCACCCAGAAACGCTGGTGAAAGTAAAAGATGCTGAA
GATCAGTTGGGTGCACGAGTGGGTTACATCGAACTGGATCTCAACAGCGGTAAGATCCTTGAGAGTTTTC
GCCCCGAAGAACGTTTTCCAATGATGAGCACTTTTAAAGTTCTGCTATGTGGCGCGGTATTATCCCGTAT
TGACGCCGGGCAAGAGCAACTCGGTCGCCGCATACACTATTCTCAGAATGACTTGGTTGAGTACTCACCA
GTCACAGAAAAGCATCTTACGGATGGCATGACAGTAAGAGAATTATGCAGTGCTGCCATAACCATGAGTG
ATAACACTGCGGCCAACTTACTTCTGACAACGATCGGAGGACCGAAGGAGCTAACCGCTTTTTTGCACAA
CATGGGGGATCATGTAACTCGCCTTGATCGTTGGGAACCGGAGCTGAATGAAGCCATACCAAACGACGAG
CGTGACACCACGATGCCTGTAGCAATGGCAACAACGTTGCGCAAACTATTAACTGGCGAACTACTTACTC
TAGCTTCCCGGCAACAATTAATAGACTGGATGGAGGCGGATAAAGTTGCAGGACCACTTCTGCGCTCGGC
CCTTCCGGCTGGCTGGTTTATTGCTGATAAATCTGGAGCCGGTGAGCGTGGGTCTCGCGGTATCATTGCA
GCACTGGGGCCAGATGGTAAGCCCTCCCGTATCGTAGTTATCTACACGACGGGGAGTCAGGCAACTATGG
ATGAACGAAATAGACAGATCGCTGAGATAGGTGCCTCACTGATTAAGCATTGGTAACTGTCAGACCAAGT
TTACTCATATATACTTTAGATTGATTTAAAACTTCATTTTTAATTTAAAAGGATCTAGGTGAAGATCCTT
TTTGATAATCTCATGACCAAAATCCCTTAACGTGAGTTTTCGTTCCACTGAGCGTCAGACCCCGTAGAAA
AGATCAAAGGATCTTCTTGAGATCCTTTTTTTCTGCGCGTAATCTGCTGCTTGCAAACAAAAAAACCACC
GCTACCAGCGGTGGTTTGTTTGCCGGATCAAGAGCTACCAACTCTTTTTCCGAAGGTAACTGGCTTCAGC
AGAGCGCAGATACCAAATACTGTTCTTCTAGTGTAGCCGTAGTTAGGCCACCACTTCAAGAACTCTGTAG
CACCGCCTACATACCTCGCTCTGCTAATCCTGTTACCAGTGGCTGCTGCCAGTGGCGATAAGTCGTGTCT
TACCGGGTTGGACTCAAGACGATAGTTACCGGATAAGGCGCAGCGGTCGGGCTGAACGGGGGGTTCGTGC
ACACAGCCCAGCTTGGAGCGAACGACCTACACCGAACTGAGATACCTACAGCGTGAGCTATGAGAAAGCG
CCACGCTTCCCGAAGGGAGAAAGGCGGACAGGTATCCGGTAAGCGGCAGGGTCGGAACAGGAGAGCGCAC
GAGGGAGCTTCCAGGGGGAAACGCCTGGTATCTTTATAGTCCTGTCGGGTTTCGCCACCTCTGACTTGAG
CGTCGATTTTTGTGATGCTCGTCAGGGGGGCGGAGCCTATGGAAAAACGCCAGCAACGCGGCCTTTTTAC
GGTTCCTGGCCTTTTGCTGGCCTTTTGCTCACATGTTCTTTCCTGCGTTATCCCCTGATTCTGTGGATAA
CCGTATTACCGCCTTTGAGTGAGCTGATACCGCTCGCCGCAGCCGAACGACCGAGCGCAGCGAGTCAGTG
AGCGAGGAAGCGGAAGAGCGCCCAATACGCAAACCGCCTCTCCCCGCGCGTTGGCCGATTCATTAATGCA
GCTGGCACGACAGGTTTCCCGACTGGAAAGCGGGCAGTGAGCGCAACGCAATTAATGTGAGTTAGCTCAC
TCATTAGGCACCCCAGGCTTTACACTTTATGCTTCCGGCTCGTATGTTGTGTGGAATTGTGAGCGGATAA
CAATTTCACACAGGAAACAGCTATGACCATGATTACGCCAAGCTCTAGCTAGAGGTCGACGGTATACAGA
CATGATAAGATACATTGATGAGTTTGGACAAACCACAACTAGAATGCAGTGAAAAAAATGCTTTATTTGT
GAAATTTGTGATGCTATTGCTTTATTTGTAACCATTATAAGCTGCAATAAACAAGTTGGGGTGGGCGAAG
AACTCCAGCATGAGATCCCCGCGCTGGAGGATCATCCAGCCGGCGTCCCGGAAAACGATTCCGAAGCCCA
ACCTTTCATAGAAGGCGGCGGTGGAATCGAAATCTCGTAGCACGTGTCAGTCCTGCTCCTCGGCCACGAA
GTGCACGCAGTTGCCGGCCGGGTCGCGCAGGGCGAACTCCCGCCCCCACGGCTGCTCGCCGATCTCGGTC
ATGGCCGGCCCGGAGGCGTCCCGGAAGTTCGTGGACACGACCTCCGACCACTCGGCGTACAGCTCGTCCA
GGCCGCGCACCCACACCCAGGCCAGGGTGTTGTCCGGCACCACCTGGTCCTGGACCGCGCTGATGAACAG
GGTCACGTCGTCCCGGACCACACCGGCGAAGTCGTCCTCCACGAAGTCCCGGGAGAACCCGAGCCGGTCG
GTCCAGAACTCGACCGCTCCGGCGACGTCGCGCGCGGTGAGCACCGGAACGGCACTGGTCAACTTGGCCA
TGGTTTAGTTCCTCACCTTGTCGTATTATACTATGCCGATATACTATGCCGATGATTAATTGTCAACACG
TGCTGATCAGATCCGAAAATGGATATACAAGCTCCCGGGAGCTTTTTGCAAAAGCCTAGGCCTCCAAAAA
AGCCTCCTCACTACTTCTGGAATAGCTCAGAGGCAGAGGCGGCCTCGGCCTCTGCATAAAT
Features (pLannotate 1.2.2; 32 found; start..end, strand, type, name):
    257..685     -  rep_origin     f1 ori (sequence partly withheld): f1 bacteriophage origin of replication; arrow indicates direction of (+) strand synthesis
    706..727     -  promoter       SV40 promoter (fragment): SV40 enhancer and early promoter
    731..955     -  polyA_signal   bGH poly(A) signal: bovine growth hormone polyadenylation signal
    987..1167    -  LTR            5' LTR (truncated): truncated 5' long terminal repeat (LTR) from HIV-1
   1174..1755    -  CDS            nef (fragment): NEF_HV1H2 - Experimental evidence at protein level: Swiss-Prot protein existence level 1. Extracellular Nef protein targets CD4(+) T-lymphocytes for apoptosis by interacting with CXCR4 surface receptors. From Human immunodeficiency virus type 1 group M subtype B (isolate HXB2) (HIV-1).
   1692..2280    -  misc_feature   WPRE: woodchuck hepatitis virus posttranscriptional regulatory element
   2280..2304    -  misc_feature   MCS (fragment): pBluescript multiple cloning site
   2321..3040    -  CDS            EGFP: the original enhanced GFP (Yang et al., 1996) mammalian codon-optimized
   3119..4636    -  CDS            Nova1: NOVA1_MOUSE - Experimental evidence at protein level: Swiss-Prot protein existence level 1. Functions to regulate alternative splicing in neurons by binding pre-mRNA in a sequence-specific manner to activate exon inclusion. It binds specifically to the sequence UCAUY. Most likely acts to activate the inclusion of exon E3A in the glycine receptor alpha-2 chain and of exon E9 in gamma-aminobutyric-acid receptor gamma- 2 subunit via a distal downstream UCAU-rich intronic splicing enhancer. From Mus musculus (Mouse).
   4637..4654    +  misc_feature   MCS (fragment): pUC18/19 multiple cloning site
   4665..5876    -  promoter       UbC promoter: human ubiquitin C promoter
   5941..6058    -  misc_feature   cPPT/CTS: central polypurine tract and central termination sequence of HIV-1
   6108..6208    -  CDS            Rev (fragment): human immunodeficiency virus 1 (HIV-1) Rev protein; rev; enhances nuclear export of unspliced and incompletely spliced viral mRNAs
   6585..6818    -  misc_feature   RRE: The Rev response element (RRE) of HIV-1 allows for Rev-dependent mRNA export from the nucleus to the cytoplasm.
   6964..7327    -  CDS            HIV-1 gag (fragment): gag protein from human immunodeficiency virus 1; gag
   7311..7436    -  misc_feature   HIV-1 Ψ: packaging signal of human immunodeficiency virus type 1
   7483..7663    -  LTR            5' LTR (truncated): truncated 5' long terminal repeat (LTR) from HIV-1
   7681..7880    -  promoter       CMV promoter: human cytomegalovirus (CMV) immediate early promoter
   7881..8260    -  enhancer       CMV enhancer: human cytomegalovirus immediate early enhancer
   8415..8467    +  misc_feature   bom (fragment): basis of mobility region from pBR322
   8526..8630    +  promoter       AmpR promoter: bla
   8631..9491    +  CDS            AmpR: β-lactamase; bla; confers resistance to ampicillin, carbenicillin, and related antibiotics
   9662..10250   +  rep_origin     ori: high-copy-number ColE1/pMB1/pBR322/pUC origin of replication
  10433..10525   +  CDS            lacI (fragment): lac repressor; lacI; The lac repressor binds to the lac operator to inhibit transcription in E. coli. This inhibition can be relieved by adding lactose or isopropyl-β-D-thiogalactopyranoside (IPTG).
  10538..10559   +  protein_bind   CAP binding site: CAP binding activates transcription in the presence of cAMP. E. coli catabolite activator protein
  10574..10604   +  promoter       lac promoter: promoter for the E. coli lac operon
  10608..10630   +  protein_bind   lac operator (fragment): The lac repressor binds to the lac operator to inhibit transcription in E. coli. This inhibition can be relieved by adding lactose or isopropyl-β-D-thiogalactopyranoside (IPTG). lac repressor encoded by lacI
  10701..10822   -  polyA_signal   SV40 poly(A) signal: SV40 polyadenylation signal
  10817..10942   -  CDS            ble (fragment): BLE_KLEPN - Experimental evidence at protein level: Swiss-Prot protein existence level 1. Binding protein with a strong affinity to the bleomycin family of antibiotics. Binds to CL990; an antimitotic-antibiotic compound. From Klebsiella pneumoniae.
  10952..11326   -  CDS            BleoR: antibiotic-binding protein; Sh ble from Streptoalloteichus hindustanus; confers resistance to bleomycin, phleomycin, and Zeocin™
  11345..11392   -  promoter       EM7 promoter: synthetic bacterial promoter&nbsp
  11440..243     -  promoter       SV40 promoter (across the origin): SV40 enhancer and early promoter
