[The description below was written by a language model from this plasmid's Addgene catalogue record and pLannotate feature annotations shown in this document.]
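Description:
Lenti-Nova1-GFP is an 11.5 kb HIV-1-based lentiviral transfer plasmid built on the FUGW backbone for expressing mouse Nova1, a neuronal RNA-binding protein that regulates alternative splicing by recognising UCAY-type motifs in pre-mRNA. It is propagated in E. coli through a high-copy ColE1/pUC-type origin with ampicillin selection (AmpR), and it also carries an f1 origin. Outside the viral region sits an SV40 promoter/EM7-driven BleoR cassette with an SV40 polyadenylation signal, a backbone element that could confer Zeocin resistance but would not be packaged into virus.

The viral genome is transcribed in packaging cells from a CMV enhancer/promoter fused to a truncated 5' LTR, followed by the Ψ packaging signal with a partial gag sequence, the RRE for Rev-dependent nuclear export, and the cPPT/CTS, which aids nuclear import of the reverse-transcribed genome. The internal expression cassette uses the human ubiquitin C promoter to drive the Nova1 coding sequence, with EGFP lying immediately downstream in the same orientation. A short unannotated gap separates the two reading frames, and the record does not state whether it encodes a fusion linker or some other element, so whether GFP is fused to Nova1 is not established here. A WPRE after EGFP enhances transcript stability and expression, and the cassette ends with a truncated 3' LTR followed by a bGH polyadenylation signal.

According to the depositor, the construct was used to overexpress Nova in dorsal root ganglion neurons, where it promotes the "mature" splicing pattern seen in CNS neurons. GFP fluorescence marks the transduced cells.
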