Addgene plasmid #217033: Lenti-Nova1-GFP
Purpose: Overexpression of Nova in DRG neurons promotes the "mature" splicing pattern observed in CNS neurons
Depositing lab: Chaolin Zhang. Depositing organization: Columbia University. Publication: Precise temporal regulation of alternative splicing during neural development. Weyn-Vanhentenryck SM, Feng H, Ustianenko D, Duffie R, Yan Q, Jacko M, Martinez JC, Goodwin M, Zhang X, Hengst U, Lomvardas S, Swanson MS, Zhang C. Nat Commun. 2018 Jun 6;9(1):2189. doi: 10.1038/s41467-018-04559-0. PubMed 29875359.
Backbone
  Vector backbone: FUGW
  Vector type: Mammalian Expression, Lentiviral
Growth in bacteria
  Bacterial resistance: Ampicillin, 100 μg/mL
  Growth temperature: 37°C
  Growth strain: NEB Stable
  Copy number: Unknown
Gene/Insert
  Gene/Insert name: Nova1
  Species: M. musculus (mouse)
  Entrez Gene: Nova1 (a.k.a. 9430099M15Rik, G630039L02, Nova-1)
  Cloning method: Gibson Cloning
Terms and licenses: Academic/Nonprofit Terms; Industry Terms: Not Available to Industry
How to cite: Lenti-Nova1-GFP was a gift from Chaolin Zhang (Addgene plasmid # 217033 ; http://n2t.net/addgene:217033 ; RRID:Addgene_217033)
